>Addgene plasmid #203954 | pC0.394 | addgene full sequence | sequence record 429965 | Addgene NGS Result
TTCAGACTGGCTAATGCACCCAGTAAGGCAGCGGTATCATCAACAGGCTTACCCGTCTTACTGTCCCTAG
TGCTTGGATTCTCACCAATAAAAAACGCCCGGCGGCAACCGAGCGTTCTGAACAAATCCAGATGGAGTTC
TGAGGTCATTACTGGATCTATCAACAGGAGTCCAAGCGAGCTCGTAAACTTGGTCTGACAGCTCTAGCTC
CGGCAAAAAAACGGGCAAGGTGTCACCACCCTGCCCTTTTTCTTTAAAACCGAAAAGATTACTTCGCGTT
TGCCACCTGACGTCTAAGAAAAGGAATATTCAGCAATTTGCCCGTGCCGAAGAAAGGCCCACCCGTGAAG
GTGAGCCGGTCTCAGGAGAAATATTCTGAAATGAGCTGTTGACAATTAATCATCCGGCTCGTATAATGTG
TGGAATTGTGAGCGGATAACAATTTCATACGCTCACAATTGGTACCGGTGATACCAGCATCGTCTTGATG
CCCTTGGCAGCACCCTGCTAAGGAGGCAACAGAATGTGAGACCAGTCAAAAGCCTCCGACCGGAGGCTTT
TGACTAAAACTTCCCTTGGGGTTATCATTGGGGCTCACTCAAAGGCGGTAATCAGATAAAAAAAATCCTT
AGCTTTCGCTAAGGATGATTTCTGCTAGTATTATTAGAAAAACTCATCGAGCATCAAATGAAACTGCAAT
TTATTCATATCAGGATTATCAATACCATATTTTTGAAAAAGCCGTTTCTGTAATGAAGGAGAAAACTCAC
CGAGGCAGTTCCAAAGAATGGCAAGGTCCTGGTAACGGTCTGCGATTCCGACCCGTCCAACATCAATACA
ACCTATTAATTTCCCCTCGTCAAAAATAAGGTTATCAAGTGAGAAATCACCATGAGTGACGACTGAATCC
GGTGAGAATGGCAAGAGCTTGTGCATTTCTTTCCAGACTTGTTCAACAGGCCAGCCATTACGCTCGTCAT
CAAAATCACTCGCATCAACCAAACCGTTATTCATGCGTGATTGCGCCTGAGCAAGACGAAATACACGATC
GCTGTTAAAAGGACAATTACAAACAGGAATCGAATGTAACCGGCGCAGGAACACGGCCAGCGCATCAACA
ATATTTTCACCTGAATCAGGATATTCTTCTAATACCTGGAAGGCTGTTTTCCCAGGAATCGCGGTGGTGA
GTAACCACGCATCATCAGGAGTACGGATAAAATGCTTGATGGTCGGGAGAGGCATAAACTCCGTCAGCCA
GTTGAGACGGACCATCTCATCTGTAACATCATTGGCAACGCTACCTTTGCCATGTTTCAGAAACAACTCT
GGCGCATCGGGCTTCCCATACAAGCGATAGATTGTCGCACCTGATTGCCCGACATTATCGCGAGCCCATT
TATACCCATATAAATCAGCGTCCATGTTGGAGTTTAAGCGCGGACGGGAGCAAGACGTTTCCCGTTGAAT
ATGGCTCATAACACCCCTTGTATTACTGTTTATGTAAGCAGACAGTTTTATTGTTCATGATGATATATTT
TTATCTTGTGCAATGTAACATCAGAGATTTTGAGACACAACGTGGCTTTGTTGAATAAATCGAACTTTTG
CTGAGTTGAAGGATCAGCTCTAGTAGTTACATTGTCGATCTGTTCATGGTGAACAGCTTTGAATGCACCA
AAAACTCGTAAAAGCTCTGATGTATCTATCTTTTTTACACCGTTTTCATCTGTGCATATGGACAGTTTTC
CCTTTGATATGTAACGGTGAACAGTTGTTCTACTTTTGTTTGTTAGTCTTGATGCTTCACTGATAGATAC
AAGAGCCATAAGAACCTCAGATCCTTCCGTATTTAGCCAGTATGTTCTCTAGTGTGGTTCGTTGTTTTTG
CGTGAGCCATGAGAACGAACCATTGAGATCATACTTACTTTGCATGTCACTCAAAAATTTTGCCTCAAAA
CTGGTGAGCTGAATTTTTGCAGTTAAAGCATCGTGTAGTGTTTTTCTTAGTCCGTTATGTAGGTAGGAAT
CTGATGTAATGGTTGTTGGTATTTTGTCACCATTCATTTTTATCTGGTTGTTCTCAAGTTCGGTTACGAG
ATCCATTTGTCTATCTAGTTCAACTTGGAAAATCAACGTATCAGTCGGGCGGCCTCGCTTATCAACCACC
AATTTCATATTGCTGTAAGTGTTTAAATCTTTACTTATTGGTTTCAAAACCCATTGGTTAAGCCTTTTAA
ACTCATGGTAGTTATTTTCAAGCATTAACATGAACTTAAATTCATCAAGGCTAATCTCTATATTTGCCTT
GTGAGTTTTCTTTTGTGTTAGTTCTTTTAATAACCACTCATAAATCCTCATAGAGTATTTGTTTTCAAAA
GACTTAACATGTTCCAGATTATATTTTATGAATTTTTTTAACTGGAAAAGATAAGGCAATATCTCTTCAC
TAAAAACTAATTCTAATTTTTCGCTTGAGAACTTGGCATAGTTTGTCCACTGGAAAATCTCAAAGCCTTT
AACCAAAGGATTCCTGATTTCCACAGTTCTCGTCATCAGCTCTCTGGTTGCTTTAGCTAATACACCATAA
GCATTTTCCCTACTGATGTTCATCATCTGAGCGTATTGGTTATAAGTGAACGATACCGTCCGTTCTTTCC
TTGTAGGGTTTTCAATCGTGGGGTTGAGTAGTGCCACACAGCATAAAATTAGCTTGGTTTCATGCTCCGT
TAAGTCATAGCGACTAATCGCTAGTTCATTTGCTTTGAAAACAACTAATTCAGACATACATCTCAATTGG
TCTAGGTGATTTTAATCACTATACCAATTGAGATGGGCTAGTCAATGATAATTACATGTCCTTTTCCTTT
GAGTTGTGGGTATCTGTAAATTCTGCTAGACCTTTGCTGGAAAACTTGTAAATTCTGCTAGACCCTCTGT
AAATTCCGCTAGACCTTTGTGTGTTTTTTTTGTTTATATTCAAGTGGTTATAATTTATAGAATAAAGAAA
GAATAAAAAAAGATAAAAAGAATAGATCCCAGCCCTGTGTATAACTCACTACTTTAGTCAGTTCCGCAGT
ATTACAAAAGGATGTCGCAAACGCTGTTTGCTCCTCTACAAAACAGACCTTAAAACCCTAAAGGCTTAAG
TAGCACCCTCGCAAGCTCGGGCAAATCGCTGAATATTCCTTTTGTCTCCGACCATCAGGCACCTGAGTCG
CTGTCTTTTTCGTGACATTCAGTTCGCTGCGCTCACGGCTCTGGCAGTGAATGGGGGTAAATGGCACTAC
AGGCGCCTTTTATGGATTCATGCAAGGAAACTACCCATAATACAAGAAAAGCCCGTCACGGGCTTCTCAG
GGCGTTTTATGGCGGGTCTGCTATGTGGTGCTATCTGACTTTTTGCTGTTCAGCAGTTCCTGCCCTCTGA
TTTTCCAGTCTGACCACTTCGGATTATCCCGTGACAGGTCA
Features (pLannotate 1.2.2; 10 found; start..end, strand, type, name):
     78..172     -  terminator     lambda t0 terminator: transcription terminator from phage lambda
    209..268     +  terminator     his operon terminator: This putative transcriptin terminator from the E. coli his operon has a 2-bp deletion introduced during synthesis. Its efficiency has not been determined.
    328..357     -  terminator     T3Te terminator: phage T3 early transcription terminator
    389..418     +  promoter       trc promoter: strong E. coli promoter; hybrid between the trp and lac UV5 promoters
    426..442     +  protein_bind   lac operator: The lac repressor binds to the lac operator to inhibit transcription in E. coli. This inhibition can be relieved by adding lactose or isopropyl-β-D-thiogalactopyranoside (IPTG). lac repressor encoded by lacI
    534..565     +  terminator     tonB terminator: bidirectional E. coli tonB-P14 transcription terminator
    612..652     -  terminator     bacterial terminator (fragment): putative bacterial transcription terminator
    664..1479    -  CDS            KanR: aminoglycoside phosphotransferase confers resistance to kanamycin in bacteria or G418 (Geneticin®) in eukaryotes
   1837..2787    -  CDS            Rep101: RepA protein needed for replication with the pSC101 origin; rep101
   2835..3057    -  rep_origin     pSC101 ori: low-copy replication origin that requires the Rep101 protein
