[The description below was written by a language model from this plasmid's Addgene catalogue record and pLannotate feature annotations shown in this document.]
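Description:
pC0.394 is a Level 0 part plasmid for modular (Golden Gate/MoClo-style) synthetic biology assembly. It belongs to a toolkit developed for engineering the fast-growing cyanobacterium Synechococcus sp. PCC 11901 and is described as compatible with the CyanoGate kit. The record does not name the backbone. The sequenced plasmid is about 3.5 kb and is propagated in E. coli under kanamycin selection through a KanR aminoglycoside phosphotransferase gene. The annotated replication machinery is a pSC101 origin with its required Rep101 (RepA) protein. This system is normally low copy, whereas the catalogue entry lists the plasmid as high copy, and the record does not explain the difference.

The stored part is PtrcE*, a synthetic promoter element that joins the strong hybrid trp/lac trc promoter and its adjacent lac operator to the theophylline-responsive riboswitch E*. The riboswitch is not annotated separately in the feature table. It presumably lies in the short unannotated stretch downstream of the operator, before the tonB terminator. In this kind of design, transcription starts from Ptrc, and where lac repressor is present it can be modulated at the operator. The riboswitch in the 5′ untranslated region controls translation of the downstream gene in response to added theophylline, giving tunable, ligand-inducible expression.

Several transcription terminators flank the part (lambda t0, his operon, T3Te, tonB and a putative bacterial terminator fragment). These insulate it from read-through into or out of the backbone. The plasmid carries no coding sequence under PtrcE*. It serves as a promoter donor to be combined with coding and terminator parts into higher-level expression cassettes for cyanobacteria.
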