Addgene plasmid #203954: pC0.394
Purpose: Level 0 part. theophylline responsive riboswitch E* promoter.
Depositing lab: Alistair McCormick. Depositing organization: University of Edinburgh. Publication: A toolbox to engineer the highly productive cyanobacterium Synechococcus sp. PCC 11901. Victoria AJ, Selao TT, Moreno-Cabezuelo JA, Mills LA, Gale GAR, Lea-Smith DJ, McCormick AJ. Plant Physiol. 2024 May 7:kiae261. doi: 10.1093/plphys/kiae261. PubMed 38713768.
Backbone
  Vector backbone: n/a
  Vector type: Synthetic Biology
Growth in bacteria
  Bacterial resistance: Kanamycin, 50 μg/mL
  Growth temperature: 37°C
  Growth strain: DH5alpha
  Copy number: High Copy
Gene/Insert
  Gene/Insert name: PtrcE*
  Species: Synthetic
  Cloning method: Restriction Enzyme; 5′ cloning site unknown (unknown if destroyed)
Terms and licenses: Academic/Nonprofit Terms; Industry Terms: Not Available to Industry
Depositor comments: 11901 toolkit compatible with CyanoGate Kit
How to cite: pC0.394 was a gift from Alistair McCormick (Addgene plasmid # 203954 ; http://n2t.net/addgene:203954 ; RRID:Addgene_203954)
